>Addgene plasmid #207650 | pACYC-yhaM | addgene full sequence | sequence record 412580 | Addgene NGS Result
ATTGTGAGCGGATAACAATTCCCCTGTAGAAATAATTTTGTTTAACTTTAATAAGGAGATATACCATGCA
TCACCACCATCATCACGGAAGCAGCTTTGATTCGACTTTAAATCCGTTATGGCAGCGTTACATCCTCGCC
GTTCAGGAGGAAGTAAAACCGGCGCTGGGATGTACTGAACCGATTTCACTGGCGCTGGCGGCGGCGGTTG
CTGCGGCAGAACTGGAAGGTCCGGTTGAACGTGTAGAAGCCTGGGTTTCGCCAAATCTGATGAAGAACGG
TCTGGGCGTCACCGTTCCCGGCACGGGAATGGTGGGGCTGCCGATTGCGGCGGCGCTGGGGGCGTTAGGT
GGAAATGCCAACGCCGGGCTGGAAGTGCTGAAAGACGCAACAGCGCAGGCAATTGCCGATGCCAAAGCAC
TGCTGGCGGCGGGGAAAGTCTCCGTTAAGATCCAGGAACCTTGCGATGAAATCCTCTTCTCACGCGCCAA
AGTCTGGAACGGTGAGAAGTGGGCGTGTGTCACCATCGTCGGCGGGCATACCAACATTGTGCATATCGAG
ACGCACGATGGTGTGGTGTTTACCCAGCAGGCGTGTGTGGCAGAGGGCGAGCAAGAGTCTCCGCTGACGG
TGCTTTCCAGAACGACGCTGGCTGAGATCCTGAAGTTCGTCAATGAAGTCCCGTTTGCGGCGATCCGCTT
TATTCTCGATTCCGCGAAGCTAAATTGTGCGTTATCGCAGGAAGGTTTGAGCGGTAAGTGGGGGCTGCAT
ATTGGCGCGACGCTGGAAAAACAGTGCGAGCGCGGTTTGCTGGCGAAAGATCTCTCTTCATCCATTGTGA
TTCGTACCAGCGCGGCATCCGATGCGCGTATGGGCGGCGCTACGCTTCCGGCTATGAGTAACTCCGGCTC
GGGTAACCAGGGGATTACCGCAACAATGCCTGTGGTGGTGGTAGCAGAACACTTCGGAGCGGATGATGAA
CGGCTGGCGCGTGCGCTGATGCTTTCGCATTTGAGCGCAATTTACATCCATAACCAGTTACCGCGTTTGT
CTGCGCTGTGTGCCGCAACGACCGCAGCAATGGGGGCCGCCGCCGGGATGGCATGGCTGGTGGATGGGCG
TTATGAAACCATCTCGATGGCGATCAGCAGTATGATCGGCGATGTCAGCGGCATGATTTGCGATGGTGCG
TCGAACAGCTGCGCGATGAAGGTTTCGACCAGTGCTTCGGCTGCGTGGAAAGCGGTGTTAATGGCGCTGG
ATGATACCGCCGTGACCGGCAATGAAGGGATTGTGGCGCATGATGTTGAGCAGTCGATTGCCAACCTGTG
TGCGTTAGCAAGCCATTCGATGCAGCAAACGGATCGGCAGATTATCGAGATTATGGCGAGCAAGGCCAGA
TAATTAACCTAGGCTGCTGCCACCGCTGAGCAATAACTAGCATAACCCCTTGGGGCCTCTAAACGGGTCT
TGAGGGGTTTTTTGCTGAAACCTCAGGCATTTGAGAAGCACACGGTCACACTGCTTCCGGTAGTCAATAA
ACCGGTAAACCAGCAATAGACATAAGCGGCTATTTAACGACCCTGCCCTGAACCGACGACCGGGTCGAAT
TTGCTTTCGAATTTCTGCCATTCATCCGCTTATTATCACTTATTCAGGCGTAGCAACCAGGCGTTTAAGG
GCACCAATAACTGCCTTAAAAAAATTACGCCCCGCCCTGCCACTCATCGCAGTACTGTTGTAATTCATTA
AGCATTCTGCCGACATGGAAGCCATCACAAACGGCATGATGAACCTGAATCGCCAGCGGCATCAGCACCT
TGTCGCCTTGCGTATAATATTTGCCCATAGTGAAAACGGGGGCGAAGAAGTTGTCCATATTGGCCACGTT
TAAATCAAAACTGGTGAAACTCACCCAGGGATTGGCTGAGACGAAAAACATATTCTCAATAAACCCTTTA
GGGAAATAGGCCAGGTTTTCACCGTAACACGCCACATCTTGCGAATATATGTGTAGAAACTGCCGGAAAT
CGTCGTGGTATTCACTCCAGAGCGATGAAAACGTTTCAGTTTGCTCATGGAAAACGGTGTAACAAGGGTG
AACACTATCCCATATCACCAGCTCACCGTCTTTCATTGCCATACGGAACTCCGGATGAGCATTCATCAGG
CGGGCAAGAATGTGAATAAAGGCCGGATAAAACTTGTGCTTATTTTTCTTTACGGTCTTTAAAAAGGCCG
TAATATCCAGCTGAACGGTCTGGTTATAGGTACATTGAGCAACTGACTGAAATGCCTCAAAATGTTCTTT
ACGATGCCATTGGGATATATCAACGGTGGTATATCCAGTGATTTTTTTCTCCATTTTAGCTTCCTTAGCT
CCTGAAAATCTCGATAACTCAAAAAATACGCCCGGTAGTGATCTTATTTCATTATGGTGAAAGTTGGAAC
CTCTTACGTGCCGATCAACGTCTCATTTTCGCCAAAAGTTGGCCCAGGGCTTCCCGGTATCAACAGGGAC
ACCAGGATTTATTTATTCTGCGAAGTGATCTTCCGTCACAGGTATTTATTCGGCGCAAAGTGCGTCGGGT
GATGCTGCCAACTTACTGATTTAGTGTATGATGGTGTTTTTGAGGTGCTCCAGTGGCTTCTGTTTCTATC
AGCTGTCCCTCCTGTTCAGCTACTGACGGGGTGGTGCGTAACGGCAAAAGCACCGCCGGACATCAGCGCT
AGCGGAGTGTATACTGGCTTACTATGTTGGCACTGATGAGGGTGTCAGTGAAGTGCTTCATGTGGCAGGA
GAAAAAAGGCTGCACCGGTGCGTCAGCAGAATATGTGATACAGGATATATTCCGCTTCCTCGCTCACTGA
CTCGCTACGCTCGGTCGTTCGACTGCGGCGAGCGGAAATGGCTTACGAACGGGGCGGAGATTTCCTGGAA
GATGCCAGGAAGATACTTAACAGGGAAGTGAGAGGGCCGCGGCAAAGCCGTTTTTCCATAGGCTCCGCCC
CCCTGACAAGCATCACGAAATCTGACGCTCAAATCAGTGGTGGCGAAACCCGACAGGACTATAAAGATAC
CAGGCGTTTCCCCCTGGAAGCTCCCTCGTGCGCTCTCCTGTTCCGACCCTGCCGCTTACCGGATACCTGT
CCGCCTTTCTCCCTTCGGGAAGCGTGGCGCTTTCTCATAGCTCACGCTGTAGGTATCTCAGTTCGGTGTA
GGTCGTTCGCTCCAAGCTGGGCTGTGTGCACGAACCCCCCGTTCAGTCCGACCGCTGCGCCTTATCCGGT
AACTATCGTCTTGAGTCCAACCCGGAAAGACATGCAAAAGCACCACTGGCAGCAGCCACTGGTAATTGAT
TTAGAGGAGTTAGTCTTGAAGTCATGCGCCGGTTAAGGCTAAACTGAAAGGACAAGTTTTGGTGACTGCG
CTCCTCCAAGCCAGTTACCTCGGTTCAAAGAGTTGGTAGCTCAGAGAACCTTCGAAAAACCGCCCTGCAA
GGCGGTTTTTTCGTTTTCAGAGCAAGAGATTACGCGCAGACCAAAACGATCTCAAGAAGATCATCTTATT
AATCAGATAAAATATTTCTAGATTTCAGTGCAATTTATCTCTTCAAATGTAGCACCTGAAGTCAGCCCCA
TACGATATAAGTTGTAATTCTCATGTTAGTCATGCCCCGCGCCCACCGGAAGGAGCTGACTGGGTTGAAG
GCTCTCAAGGGCATCGGTCGAGATCCCGGTGCCTAATGAGTGAGCTAACTTACATTAATTGCGTTGCGCT
CACTGCCCGCTTTCCAGTCGGGAAACCTGTCGTGCCAGCTGCATTAATGAATCGGCCAACGCGCGGGGAG
AGGCGGTTTGCGTATTGGGCGCCAGGGTGGTTTTTCTTTTCACCAGTGAGACGGGCAACAGCTGATTGCC
CTTCACCGCCTGGCCCTGAGAGAGTTGCAGCAAGCGGTCCACGCTGGTTTGCCCCAGCAGGCGAAAATCC
TGTTTGATGGTGGTTAACGGCGGGATATAACATGAGCTGTCTTCGGTATCGTCGTATCCCACTACCGAGA
TGTCCGCACCAACGCGCAGCCCGGACTCGGTAATGGCGCGCATTGCGCCCAGCGCCATCTGATCGTTGGC
AACCAGCATCGCAGTGGGAACGATGCCCTCATTCAGCATTTGCATGGTTTGTTGAAAACCGGACATGGCA
CTCCAGTCGCCTTCCCGTTCCGCTATCGGCTGAATTTGATTGCGAGTGAGATATTTATGCCAGCCAGCCA
GACGCAGACGCGCCGAGACAGAACTTAATGGGCCCGCTAACAGCGCGATTTGCTGGTGACCCAATGCGAC
CAGATGCTCCACGCCCAGTCGCGTACCGTCTTCATGGGAGAAAATAATACTGTTGATGGGTGTCTGGTCA
GAGACATCAAGAAATAACGCCGGAACATTAGTGCAGGCAGCTTCCACAGCAATGGCATCCTGGTCATCCA
GCGGATAGTTAATGATCAGCCCACTGACGCGTTGCGCGAGAAGATTGTGCACCGCCGCTTTACAGGCTTC
GACGCCGCTTCGTTCTACCATCGACACCACCACGCTGGCACCCAGTTGATCGGCGCGAGATTTAATCGCC
GCGACAATTTGCGACGGCGCGTGCAGGGCCAGACTGGAGGTGGCAACGCCAATCAGCAACGACTGTTTGC
CCGCCAGTTGTTGTGCCACGCGGTTGGGAATGTAATTCAGCTCCGCCATCGCCGCTTCCACTTTTTCCCG
CGTTTTCGCAGAAACGTGGCTGGCCTGGTTCACCACGCGGGAAACGGTCTGATAAGAGACACCGGCATAC
TCTGCGACATCGTATAACGTTACTGGTTTCACATTCACCACCCTGAATTGACTCTCTTCCGGGCGCTATC
ATGCCATACCGCGAAAGGTTTTGCGCCATTCGATGGTGTCCGGGATCTCGACGCTCTCCCTTATGCGACT
CCTGCATTAGGAAATTAATACGACTCACTATAGGGGA
Features (pLannotate 1.2.2; 17 found; start..end, strand, type, name):
     37..59      +  RBS            RBS: efficient ribosome binding site from bacteriophage T7 gene 10 (Olins and Rangwala, 1989)
     96..1400    +  CDS            yhaM: YHAM_ECOLI - Also known as yhaN. Experimental evidence at transcript level: Swiss-Prot protein existence level 2. Plays a role in L-cysteine detoxification; it has been speculated to be a cysteine desulfhydrase (PubMed:27435271). From Escherichia coli (strain K12).
   1412..1429    +  CDS            SET1 (fragment): solubility-enhancement tag derived from T7 phage gene 10B
   1437..1484    +  terminator     T7 terminator: transcription terminator for bacteriophage T7 RNA polymerase
   1708..2364    -  CDS            cat: CAT_ECOLX - Experimental evidence at protein level: Swiss-Prot protein existence level 1. This enzyme is an effector of chloramphenicol resistance in bacteria. From Escherichia coli. This protein is used as a marker in many commonly used cloning vectors, such as pACYC184.
   2365..2467    -  promoter       cat promoter: promoter of the E. coli cat gene encoding chloramphenicol acetyltransferase
   2588..2731    +  mobile_element IS1 (fragment): prokaryotic transposable element IS1
   2850..2905    -  rep_origin     RSF ori (fragment): Plasmids containing the RSF 1030 origin of replication can be propagated in E. coli cells that contain additional plasmids with compatible origins.
   2993..3124    -  rep_origin     p15A ori (fragment): Plasmids containing the medium-copy-number p15A origin of replication can be propagated in E. coli cells that contain a second plasmid with the ColE1 origin.
   3207..3555    -  rep_origin     p15A ori (fragment): Plasmids containing the medium-copy-number p15A origin of replication can be propagated in E. coli cells that contain a second plasmid with the ColE1 origin.
   3667..3731    -  CDS            TcR (fragment): tetracycline efflux protein; tet; confers resistance to tetracycline
   3746..3767    -  protein_bind   CAP binding site: CAP binding activates transcription in the presence of cAMP. E. coli catabolite activator protein
   3780..4862    -  CDS            lacI: lac repressor; lacI; The lac repressor binds to the lac operator to inhibit transcription in E. coli. This inhibition can be relieved by adding lactose or isopropyl-β-D-thiogalactopyranoside (IPTG).
   4863..4940    -  promoter       lacI promoter: lacI
   4948..4983    -  CDS            TcR (fragment): tetracycline efflux protein; tet; confers resistance to tetracycline
   4986..5004    +  promoter       T7 promoter: promoter for bacteriophage T7 RNA polymerase
   5005..22      +  protein_bind   lac operator (across the origin): The lac repressor binds to the lac operator to inhibit transcription in E. coli. This inhibition can be relieved by adding lactose or isopropyl-β-D-thiogalactopyranoside (IPTG). lac repressor encoded by lacI
