[The description below was written by a language model from this plasmid's Addgene catalogue record and pLannotate feature annotations shown in this document.]
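Description:
pACYC-yhaM is a bacterial expression plasmid of about 5 kb built on the pACYCDuet-1 backbone for overexpressing the native Escherichia coli K-12 MG1655 gene yhaM (also called cyuA or yhaN), described in the record as an L-cysteine desulfidase. It replicates from the p15A origin, which the annotation detects in fragments, and is selected with chloramphenicol through the cat gene and its own promoter. p15A is compatible with ColE1-type plasmids, so the construct can be maintained alongside a second vector. The catalogue entry lists the plasmid as high copy, whereas the p15A origin is annotated as medium copy. The short hits to an RSF origin, IS1 and a tetracycline resistance gene are partial matches in the backbone rather than functional elements.

The expression cassette is a T7 promoter followed by a lac operator, the strong T7 gene 10 ribosome binding site, the yhaM coding sequence and a T7 terminator. The plasmid also carries lacI under its own promoter. The repressor keeps transcription off until IPTG or lactose is added, and expression requires a host that supplies T7 RNA polymerase. The catalogue lists an N-terminal 6xHis tag on the insert. The tag is not annotated separately, though the gap between the ribosome binding site and the start of the annotated yhaM sequence could accommodate it. A small downstream fragment annotated as a solubility tag is probably residual vector sequence. The insert was introduced by Gibson assembly. According to the record and the associated publication title, the plasmid serves to raise cysteine-degrading activity in E. coli as part of work on engineered bacteria that tune hydrogen sulfide levels in a gut model system.
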