Addgene plasmid #207650: pACYC-yhaM
Purpose: Overexpression of native L-cysteine desulfidase in E. coli MG1655
Depositing lab: Benjamin Woolston. Depositing organization: Northeastern University. Publication: Engineered bacteria titrate hydrogen sulfide and induce concentration-dependent effects on the host in a gut microphysiological system. Hayes JA, Lunger AW, Sharma AS, Fernez MT, Carrier RL, Koppes AN, Koppes R, Woolston BM. Cell Rep. 2023 Dec 26;42(12):113481. doi: 10.1016/j.celrep.2023.113481. Epub 2023 Nov 18. PubMed 37980564.
Backbone
  Vector backbone: pACYCDuet1
  Vector type: Bacterial Expression
Growth in bacteria
  Bacterial resistance: Chloramphenicol, 25 μg/mL
  Growth temperature: 37°C
  Growth strain: DH5alpha
  Copy number: High Copy
Gene/Insert
  Gene/Insert name: yhaM (alt names: cyuA; yhaN)
  Species: Escherichia coli K-12 MG1655
  Promoter: T7
  Tag / fusion protein: 6xHis (N terminal on insert)
  Cloning method: Gibson Cloning
  Sequencing primers: 5′ gatctcgacgctctccctta; 3′ acccctcaagacccgtttag
Terms and licenses: Academic/Nonprofit Terms; Industry Terms: Not Available to Industry
How to cite: pACYC-yhaM was a gift from Benjamin Woolston (Addgene plasmid # 207650 ; http://n2t.net/addgene:207650 ; RRID:Addgene_207650)
